Addgene plasmid #139594: pET28a-KinM
Purpose: expresses KinM in E. coli
Depositing lab: Emily Balskus. Depositing organization: Harvard University. Publication: Glutamic acid is a carrier for hydrazine during the biosyntheses of fosfazinomycin and kinamycin. Wang KA, Ng TL, Wang P, Huang Z, Balskus EP, van der Donk WA. Nat Commun. 2018 Sep 11;9(1):3687. doi: 10.1038/s41467-018-06083-7. PubMed 30206228.
Backbone
  Vector backbone: pET28a
  Backbone size w/o insert (bp): 5308
  Vector type: Bacterial Expression
Growth in bacteria
  Bacterial resistance: Kanamycin, 50 μg/mL
  Growth temperature: 37°C
  Growth strain: DH5alpha
  Copy number: High Copy
Gene/Insert
  Gene/Insert name: kinM
  Species: Streptomyces murayamaensis ATCC 21414
  Insert size (bp): 1287
  Promoter: T7
  Tag / fusion protein: hexahistidine (N terminal on backbone)
  Cloning method: Gibson Cloning
  Sequencing primers: 5′ T7; 3′ T7 Rev
Terms and licenses: Academic/Nonprofit Terms; Industry Terms: Not Available to Industry
How to cite: pET28a-KinM was a gift from Emily Balskus (Addgene plasmid # 139594 ; http://n2t.net/addgene:139594 ; RRID:Addgene_139594)
