[The description below was written by a language model from this plasmid's Addgene catalogue record and pLannotate feature annotations shown in this document.]
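Description:
pET28a-KinM is a bacterial expression plasmid built on the pET28a backbone for producing KinM, a protein encoded by the kinM gene of Streptomyces murayamaensis ATCC 21414, in E. coli. The roughly 1.3 kb insert was introduced by Gibson cloning into a backbone of about 5.3 kb, giving a sequenced construct of about 6.6 kb. The plasmid replicates from a ColE1/pBR322-type origin and also carries the bom and rop elements; the catalogue lists it as high copy, although rop normally moderates copy number. Selection is by kanamycin through the aph(3')-Ia resistance gene. An f1 origin is present as well, and short tetracycline-resistance fragments flagged by the annotation are non-functional remnants of the pBR322 lineage.

Expression is driven by the T7 promoter with an adjacent lac operator, followed by the strong T7 gene 10 ribosome binding site and ending at the T7 terminator. The plasmid-borne lacI gene supplies lac repressor, so transcription is held off until IPTG or lactose is added, and it requires a host that provides T7 RNA polymerase. The kinM coding region is not itself labelled in the automated feature table but occupies the unannotated interval between the upstream tag region and the downstream vector sequences. According to the record, the protein carries an N-terminal hexahistidine tag from the backbone, and a thrombin cleavage site follows it, allowing affinity purification and optional tag removal. A downstream His-tag sequence from the vector is also detected, but the record does not say whether it is in frame with the insert.

The associated work concerns hydrazine transfer in fosfazinomycin and kinamycin biosynthesis, so the plasmid fits recombinant production of KinM for biochemical study.
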