Features (pLannotate 1.2.2; 20 found; start..end, strand, type, name):
    103..121     +  promoter       T7 promoter: promoter for bacteriophage T7 RNA polymerase
    122..146     +  protein_bind   lac operator: The lac repressor binds to the lac operator to inhibit transcription in E. coli. This inhibition can be relieved by adding lactose or isopropyl-β-D-thiogalactopyranoside (IPTG). lac repressor encoded by lacI
    161..183     +  RBS            RBS: efficient ribosome binding site from bacteriophage T7 gene 10 (Olins and Rangwala, 1989)
    202..218     +  CDS            capTEV™ (fragment): composite tag for in vivo biotinylation, TEV protease cleavage, and 6xHis tagging
    229..246     +  CDS            thrombin site: thrombin recognition and cleavage site
   1558..1575    +  CDS            9xHis (fragment): 9xHis affinity tag
   1585..1634    +  CDS            SET1 (fragment): solubility-enhancement tag derived from T7 phage gene 10B
   1642..1689    +  terminator     T7 terminator: transcription terminator for bacteriophage T7 RNA polymerase
   1726..2154    +  rep_origin     f1 ori (sequence partly withheld): f1 bacteriophage origin of replication; arrow indicates direction of (+) strand synthesis
   2207..2264    +  promoter       AmpR promoter (fragment): bla
   2273..3088    -  CDS            KanR: aminoglycoside phosphotransferase; aph(3')-Ia; confers resistance to kanamycin in bacteria or G418 (Geneticin®) in eukaryotes
   3210..3798    +  rep_origin     ori: high-copy-number ColE1/pMB1/pBR322/pUC origin of replication
   3984..4123    -  misc_feature   bom: basis of mobility region from pBR322
   4225..4416    -  CDS            rop: Rop protein, which maintains plasmids at low copy number; rop
   4433..4813    +  CDS            YPB1_ECOLX: Protein predicted: Swiss-Prot protein existence level 4. From Escherichia coli.
   4885..5176    -  CDS            TcR (fragment): tetracycline efflux protein; tet; confers resistance to tetracycline
   5191..5212    -  protein_bind   CAP binding site: CAP binding activates transcription in the presence of cAMP. E. coli catabolite activator protein
   5225..6307    -  CDS            lacI: lac repressor; lacI; The lac repressor binds to the lac operator to inhibit transcription in E. coli. This inhibition can be relieved by adding lactose or isopropyl-β-D-thiogalactopyranoside (IPTG).
   6308..6385    -  promoter       lacI promoter: lacI
   6393..81      -  CDS            TcR (fragment) (across the origin): tetracycline efflux protein; tet; confers resistance to tetracycline
>Addgene plasmid #139594 | pET28a-KinM | addgene full sequence | sequence record 273447 | Addgene NGS Result
GTGATGTCGGCGATATAGGCGCCAGCAACCGCACCTGTGGCGCCGGTGATGCCGGCCACGATGCGTCCGG
CGTAGAGGATCGAGATCTCGATCCCGCGAAATTAATACGACTCACTATAGGGGAATTGTGAGCGGATAAC
AATTCCCCTCTAGAAATAATTTTGTTTAACTTTAAGAAGGAGATATACCATGGGCAGCAGCCATCATCAT
CATCATCACAGCAGCGGCCTGGTGCCGCGCGGCAGCCATATGATTCCCCGCTATACCCTGCCCGCGATGG
CGGACATCTTCTCGGACCAGGCGCGGTACGCGACCTGGGTCCGGGTGGAGATCCTGGCTTCCGAGGCGCA
GGCGCGCCTGGGACGGGTGCCCGAGGACGCGGTCGAGGACATGCGGCGGGCCAAGGTCCCGACGCCCGAG
CGGGTGCAGGAGATCGAGCGCGAGCGCGACCACGAAGTGCTCTCGTTCCTCGCCGCGTACTGCGAGGACA
TCCCGGACGAGTCGGCCCGCTGGGTCCACCTCGGCATGACCAGCTACGACCTCGTCGACACCTCGCTGGG
CTACAACCTGGCCCGCGCCACCGACCTGGTGATCGCGGCCGCGGTCGAGCTGCGCAAGGTCCTGGTCGAA
CGGGCCCTGGAGCACTGGGAGACGGTCATCGTCGGCCGCACCCACGGCGTCCACGCCGAGCCGACGTCCT
TCGGCCACAAGCTGGCGCAGTTCGCGTTCGCGGTGGACCGCTCGATCACCCGGCTGCGCGCGGCGCGCAA
GGCCGTGGCGGTGGGCACGATCTCCGGCTCGGTCGGCACGTACGCGCTGATCGACCCCTCCGTCGAGGCG
TACGTCTGCGAGGAGCTGGACCTGGGGGTGGAGCCGGCCCCGAGCCAGGTCGTCGCCCGCGACCGGCACG
CCCAGCTGATCCAGGCCGTCGCCGTGCTCGGCGCGAGCGTCGAGCAGATCGCCCTGGAGCTGCGGCTGCT
GCAGCGCACCGAGGTCCGCGAGGTCGAGGAGCAGCGCACCTCGGCGTACCAGGGCTCCAGCGCCATGCCC
CACAAGCGCAACCCGACCACCAGCGAGCGTCTGACGGGTCTGGCCCGGCTGCTGCGCGGTTACGCGACCA
CGGCCCTGGAGAACGTGGCGCTGTGGCACGAGCGGGATCTGGCCCACCAGTCGGTGGAGCGGGTGATCCT
GCCGGACGCGCTGTCGGTGGGGCACTTCCAGGCCACGATGGCGGCCGACCTGGTCCGTAACCTCAAGGTG
TTCCCGGAGCGGATGCGGGCGGGGATCGACCAGACCGACGGTCTTGTGTTCAGCTCTGCCGTACTCGCCG
ATCTGCTGGCCGACGGGGTGGAGCGGGAGAAGGCCTACCGGGCCGTCCAGTCCGCCGCCAACCGCACCAT
CGCGACCGGCGAGCACTTCGGGGACACGCTGCGGCAGGAGGGCATGGACATCGGCCAGCTCCGCCCGGAG
CGTTTCCTCGTCAACCACGGTGTGATTCTCAAGCGATTGGAGCAGCTTCGTGACCTGGACGACTGAAAGC
TTGCGGCCGCACTCGAGCACCACCACCACCACCACTGAGATCCGGCTGCTAACAAAGCCCGAAAGGAAGC
TGAGTTGGCTGCTGCCACCGCTGAGCAATAACTAGCATAACCCCTTGGGGCCTCTAAACGGGTCTTGAGG
GGTTTTTTGCTGAAAGGAGGAACTATATCCGGATTGGCGAATGGG
[124 nt withheld, positions 1726-1849]
C
[91 nt withheld, positions 1851-1941]
A
[49 nt withheld, positions 1943-1991]
CCTTTGACGTTGGAGTCCACGTTCTTT
[37 nt withheld, positions 2019-2055]
ACCCTATCTCGGTCTATTCTTTTGATTTATAAGGGATTTTGCCGATTTCGGCCTATTGGTTAAAAAATGA
GCTGATTTAACAAAAATTTAACGCGAATTTTAACAAAATATTAACGCTTACAATTTAGGTGGCACTTTTC
GGGGAAATGTGCGCGGAACCCCTATTTGTTTATTTTTCTAAATACATTCAAATATGTATCCGCTCATGAA
TTAATTCTTAGAAAAACTCATCGAGCATCAAATGAAACTGCAATTTATTCATATCAGGATTATCAATACC
ATATTTTTGAAAAAGCCGTTTCTGTAATGAAGGAGAAAACTCACCGAGGCAGTTCCATAGGATGGCAAGA
TCCTGGTATCGGTCTGCGATTCCGACTCGTCCAACATCAATACAACCTATTAATTTCCCCTCGTCAAAAA
TAAGGTTATCAAGTGAGAAATCACCATGAGTGACGACTGAATCCGGTGAGAATGGCAAAAGTTTATGCAT
TTCTTTCCAGACTTGTTCAACAGGCCAGCCATTACGCTCGTCATCAAAATCACTCGCATCAACCAAACCG
TTATTCATTCGTGATTGCGCCTGAGCGAGACGAAATACGCGATCGCTGTTAAAAGGACAATTACAAACAG
GAATCGAATGCAACCGGCGCAGGAACACTGCCAGCGCATCAACAATATTTTCACCTGAATCAGGATATTC
TTCTAATACCTGGAATGCTGTTTTCCCGGGGATCGCAGTGGTGAGTAACCATGCATCATCAGGAGTACGG
ATAAAATGCTTGATGGTCGGAAGAGGCATAAATTCCGTCAGCCAGTTTAGTCTGACCATCTCATCTGTAA
CATCATTGGCAACGCTACCTTTGCCATGTTTCAGAAACAACTCTGGCGCATCGGGCTTCCCATACAATCG
ATAGATTGTCGCACCTGATTGCCCGACATTATCGCGAGCCCATTTATACCCATATAAATCAGCATCCATG
TTGGAATTTAATCGCGGCCTAGAGCAAGACGTTTCCCGTTGAATATGGCTCATAACACCCCTTGTATTAC
TGTTTATGTAAGCAGACAGTTTTATTGTTCATGACCAAAATCCCTTAACGTGAGTTTTCGTTCCACTGAG
CGTCAGACCCCGTAGAAAAGATCAAAGGATCTTCTTGAGATCCTTTTTTTCTGCGCGTAATCTGCTGCTT
GCAAACAAAAAAACCACCGCTACCAGCGGTGGTTTGTTTGCCGGATCAAGAGCTACCAACTCTTTTTCCG
AAGGTAACTGGCTTCAGCAGAGCGCAGATACCAAATACTGTCCTTCTAGTGTAGCCGTAGTTAGGCCACC
ACTTCAAGAACTCTGTAGCACCGCCTACATACCTCGCTCTGCTAATCCTGTTACCAGTGGCTGCTGCCAG
TGGCGATAAGTCGTGTCTTACCGGGTTGGACTCAAGACGATAGTTACCGGATAAGGCGCAGCGGTCGGGC
TGAACGGGGGGTTCGTGCACACAGCCCAGCTTGGAGCGAACGACCTACACCGAACTGAGATACCTACAGC
GTGAGCTATGAGAAAGCGCCACGCTTCCCGAAGGGAGAAAGGCGGACAGGTATCCGGTAAGCGGCAGGGT
CGGAACAGGAGAGCGCACGAGGGAGCTTCCAGGGGGAAACGCCTGGTATCTTTATAGTCCTGTCGGGTTT
CGCCACCTCTGACTTGAGCGTCGATTTTTGTGATGCTCGTCAGGGGGGCGGAGCCTATGGAAAAACGCCA
GCAACGCGGCCTTTTTACGGTTCCTGGCCTTTTGCTGGCCTTTTGCTCACATGTTCTTTCCTGCGTTATC
CCCTGATTCTGTGGATAACCGTATTACCGCCTTTGAGTGAGCTGATACCGCTCGCCGCAGCCGAACGACC
GAGCGCAGCGAGTCAGTGAGCGAGGAAGCGGAAGAGCGCCTGATGCGGTATTTTCTCCTTACGCATCTGT
GCGGTATTTCACACCGCAATGGTGCACTCTCAGTACAATCTGCTCTGATGCCGCATAGTTAAGCCAGTAT
ACACTCCGCTATCGCTACGTGACTGGGTCATGGCTGCGCCCCGACACCCGCCAACACCCGCTGACGCGCC
CTGACGGGCTTGTCTGCTCCCGGCATCCGCTTACAGACAAGCTGTGACCGTCTCCGGGAGCTGCATGTGT
CAGAGGTTTTCACCGTCATCACCGAAACGCGCGAGGCAGCTGCGGTAAAGCTCATCAGCGTGGTCGTGAA
GCGATTCACAGATGTCTGCCTGTTCATCCGCGTCCAGCTCGTTGAGTTTCTCCAGAAGCGTTAATGTCTG
GCTTCTGATAAAGCGGGCCATGTTAAGGGCGGTTTTTTCCTGTTTGGTCACTGATGCCTCCGTGTAAGGG
GGATTTCTGTTCATGGGGGTAATGATACCGATGAAACGAGAGAGGATGCTCACGATACGGGTTACTGATG
ATGAACATGCCCGGTTACTGGAACGTTGTGAGGGTAAACAACTGGCGGTATGGATGCGGCGGGACCAGAG
AAAAATCACTCAGGGTCAATGCCAGCGCTTCGTTAATACAGATGTAGGTGTTCCACAGGGTAGCCAGCAG
CATCCTGCGATGCAGATCCGGAACATAATGGTGCAGGGCGCTGACTTCCGCGTTTCCAGACTTTACGAAA
CACGGAAACCGAAGACCATTCATGTTGTTGCTCAGGTCGCAGACGTTTTGCAGCAGCAGTCGCTTCACGT
TCGCTCGCGTATCGGTGATTCATTCTGCTAACCAGTAAGGCAACCCCGCCAGCCTAGCCGGGTCCTCAAC
GACAGGAGCACGATCATGCGCACCCGTGGGGCCGCCATGCCGGCGATAATGGCCTGCTTCTCGCCGAAAC
GTTTGGTGGCGGGACCAGTGACGAAGGCTTGAGCGAGGGCGTGCAAGATTCCGAATACCGCAAGCGACAG
GCCGATCATCGTCGCGCTCCAGCGAAAGCGGTCCTCGCCGAAAATGACCCAGAGCGCTGCCGGCACCTGT
CCTACGAGTTGCATGATAAAGAAGACAGTCATAAGTGCGGCGACGATAGTCATGCCCCGCGCCCACCGGA
AGGAGCTGACTGGGTTGAAGGCTCTCAAGGGCATCGGTCGAGATCCCGGTGCCTAATGAGTGAGCTAACT
TACATTAATTGCGTTGCGCTCACTGCCCGCTTTCCAGTCGGGAAACCTGTCGTGCCAGCTGCATTAATGA
ATCGGCCAACGCGCGGGGAGAGGCGGTTTGCGTATTGGGCGCCAGGGTGGTTTTTCTTTTCACCAGTGAG
ACGGGCAACAGCTGATTGCCCTTCACCGCCTGGCCCTGAGAGAGTTGCAGCAAGCGGTCCACGCTGGTTT
GCCCCAGCAGGCGAAAATCCTGTTTGATGGTGGTTAACGGCGGGATATAACATGAGCTGTCTTCGGTATC
GTCGTATCCCACTACCGAGATATCCGCACCAACGCGCAGCCCGGACTCGGTAATGGCGCGCATTGCGCCC
AGCGCCATCTGATCGTTGGCAACCAGCATCGCAGTGGGAACGATGCCCTCATTCAGCATTTGCATGGTTT
GTTGAAAACCGGACATGGCACTCCAGTCGCCTTCCCGTTCCGCTATCGGCTGAATTTGATTGCGAGTGAG
ATATTTATGCCAGCCAGCCAGACGCAGACGCGCCGAGACAGAACTTAATGGGCCCGCTAACAGCGCGATT
TGCTGGTGACCCAATGCGACCAGATGCTCCACGCCCAGTCGCGTACCGTCTTCATGGGAGAAAATAATAC
TGTTGATGGGTGTCTGGTCAGAGACATCAAGAAATAACGCCGGAACATTAGTGCAGGCAGCTTCCACAGC
AATGGCATCCTGGTCATCCAGCGGATAGTTAATGATCAGCCCACTGACGCGTTGCGCGAGAAGATTGTGC
ACCGCCGCTTTACAGGCTTCGACGCCGCTTCGTTCTACCATCGACACCACCACGCTGGCACCCAGTTGAT
CGGCGCGAGATTTAATCGCCGCGACAATTTGCGACGGCGCGTGCAGGGCCAGACTGGAGGTGGCAACGCC
AATCAGCAACGACTGTTTGCCCGCCAGTTGTTGTGCCACGCGGTTGGGAATGTAATTCAGCTCCGCCATC
GCCGCTTCCACTTTTTCCCGCGTTTTCGCAGAAACGTGGCTGGCCTGGTTCACCACGCGGGAAACGGTCT
GATAAGAGACACCGGCATACTCTGCGACATCGTATAACGTTACTGGTTTCACATTCACCACCCTGAATTG
ACTCTCTTCCGGGCGCTATCATGCCATACCGCGAAAGGTTTTGCGCCATTCGATGGTGTCCGGGATCTCG
ACGCTCTCCCTTATGCGACTCCTGCATTAGGAAGCAGCCCAGTAGTAGGTTGAGGCCGTTGAGCACCGCC
GCCGCAAGGAATGGTGCATGCAAGGAGATGGCGCCCAACAGTCCCCCGGCCACGGGGCCTGCCACCATAC
CCACGCCGAAACAAGCGCTCATGAGCCCGAAGTGGCGAGCCCGATCTTCCCCATCG
